Addgene plasmid #115110: AT5G25930 X054_pECIA2
Purpose: Bait vector AT5G25930 X054_pECIA2 should be used with prey vector AT5G25930 X054_pECIA14.
Depositing lab: Youssef Belkhadir. Depositing organization: Gregor Mendel Institute of Molecular Plant Biology. Publication: An extracellular network of Arabidopsis leucine-rich repeat receptor kinases. Smakowska-Luzan E, Mott GA, Parys K, Stegmann M, Howton TC, Layeghifard M, Neuhold J, Lehner A, Kong J, Grunwald K, Weinberger N, Satbhai SB, Mayer D, Busch W, Madalinski M, Stolt-Bergner P, Provart NJ, Mukhtar MS, Zipfel C, Desveaux D, Guttman DS, Belkhadir Y. Nature. 2018 Jan 18;553(7688):342-346. doi: 10.1038/nature25184. Epub 2018 Jan 10. PubMed 29320478.
Backbone
  Vector backbone: pECIA2
  Backbone manufacturer: Chris Garcia (Addgene plasmid # 47032)
  Vector type: Insect Expression
Growth in bacteria
  Bacterial resistance: Ampicillin, 100 μg/mL
  Growth temperature: 37°C
  Growth strain: DH5alpha
  Copy number: High Copy
Gene/Insert
  Gene/Insert name: AT5G25930
  Species: A. thaliana (mustard weed)
  Entrez Gene: AT5G25930 (a.k.a. AT5G25930, F18A17.4)
  Promoter: Metallothionein (Copper-Inducible)
  Tag / fusion protein: Fc, V5 and hexahistidine tags (C terminal on backbone)
  Cloning method: Ligation Independent Cloning
Terms and licenses: Academic/Nonprofit Terms; Industry Terms: Not Available to Industry
Depositor comments: Plasmid for secreted expression in Drosophila cell culture by induction via CuSO4. Insert is an extracellular domain of indicated LRR-RK, C-terminally tagged with Fc, V5 and hexahistidine tags. Insert Protein Sequence: SQFNDQSTLLNLKRDLGDPPSLRLWNNTSSPCNWSEITCTAGNVTGINFKNQNFTGTVPTTICDLSNLNFLDLSFNYFAGEFPTVLYNCTKLQYLDLSQNLLNGSLPVDIDRLSPELDYLDLAANGFSGDIPKSLGRISKLKVLNLYQSEYDGTFPSEIGDLSELEELRLALNDKFTPAKIPIEFGKLKKLKYMWLEEMNLIGEISPVVFENMTDLEHVDLSVNNLTGRIPDVLFGLKNLTEFYLFANGLTGEIPKSISATNLVFLDLSANNLTGSIPVSIGNLTKLQVLNLFNNKLTGEIPPVIGKLPGLKEFKIFNNKLTGEIPAEIGVHSKLERFEVSENQLTGKLPENLCKGGKLQGVVVYSNNLTGEIPESLGDCGTLLTVQLQNNDFSGKFPSRIWNASSMYSLQVSNNSFTGELPENVAWNMSRIEIDNNRFSGEIPKKIGTWSSLVEFKAGNNQFSGEFPKELTSLSNLISIFLDENDLTGELPDEIISWKSLITLSLSKNKLSGEIPRALGLLPRLLNLDLSENQFSGGIPPEIGSLKLTTFNVSSNRLTGGIPEQLDNLAYERSFLNNS
How to cite: AT5G25930 X054_pECIA2 was a gift from Youssef Belkhadir (Addgene plasmid # 115110 ; http://n2t.net/addgene:115110 ; RRID:Addgene_115110)
