[The description below was written by a language model from this plasmid's Addgene catalogue record and pLannotate feature annotations shown in this document.]
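Description:
AT5G25930 X054_pECIA2 is an insect-cell expression plasmid built on the pECIA2 backbone and designed for secreted production of a plant receptor ectodomain in Drosophila cell culture. It is maintained in E. coli as a high-copy plasmid through a ColE1/pUC-type origin and selected with ampicillin via the β-lactamase gene. The remaining bacterial elements annotated in the backbone (lac promoter/operator, and fragments of lacI, lacZα, rop and bom) are vestiges of the parental cloning vector and not functional parts of the payload.

The expression cassette is driven by the Drosophila metallothionein promoter, which is induced by adding copper sulfate. It is followed by the Drosophila BiP signal sequence, which directs the product into the secretory pathway. Fused in frame is the extracellular domain of the Arabidopsis thaliana leucine-rich repeat receptor kinase encoded by AT5G25930, inserted by ligation-independent cloning. The automated annotation labels part of this region as an RLP52 fragment, which most likely reflects similarity between leucine-rich repeat proteins, not the actual identity of the insert. Downstream, the backbone supplies a human IgG1 Fc region, a V5 epitope and, according to the record, a hexahistidine tag that the feature table does not separately annotate. An SV40 polyadenylation signal region lies downstream of the cassette, although it is annotated on the opposite strand.

The plasmid is the "bait" member of a matched pair and is meant to be used with the corresponding pECIA14 prey vector carrying the same ectodomain. Together they serve in extracellular interaction assays that map pairwise binding among Arabidopsis LRR receptor kinase ectodomains. In such assays the Fc fusion typically allows capture of the secreted bait, while the V5 and His tags allow detection or purification.
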