Features (pLannotate 1.2.2; 18 found; start..end, strand, type, name):
     23..449     +  promoter       MT promoter: Drosophila metallothionein promoter
    467..520     +  sig_peptide    BiP signal sequence: Drosophila BiP signal sequence
    521..1312    +  CDS            RLP52 (fragment): RLP52_ARATH - Experimental evidence at transcript level: Swiss-Prot protein existence level 2. Required for defense against powdery mildew pathogen. From Arabidopsis thaliana (Mouse-ear cress).
   2288..2968    +  CDS            IGHG1 (fragment): IGHG1_HUMAN - Experimental evidence at protein level: Swiss-Prot protein existence level 1. Constant region of immunoglobulin heavy chains. Immunoglobulins, also known as antibodies, are membrane-bound or secreted glycoproteins produced by B lymphocytes. In the recognition phase of humoral immunity, the membrane-bound immunoglobulins serve as receptors which, upon binding of a specific antigen, trigger the clonal expansion and differentiation of B lymphocytes into immunoglobulins- secreting plasma cells. Secreted immunoglobulins mediate the effector phase of humoral immunity, which results in
   2987..3028    +  CDS            V5 tag: epitope tag from simian virus 5
   3128..3262    -  polyA_signal   SV40 poly(A) signal: SV40 polyadenylation signal
   3285..3369    -  CDS            large T antigen (fragment): large T antigen from SV40 (simian virus 40)
   3369..3393    +  misc_feature   MCS (fragment): pUC18/19 multiple cloning site
   3430..3446    -  protein_bind   lac operator: The lac repressor binds to the lac operator to inhibit transcription in E. coli. This inhibition can be relieved by adding lactose or isopropyl-β-D-thiogalactopyranoside (IPTG). lac repressor encoded by lacI
   3454..3484    -  promoter       lac promoter: promoter for the E. coli lac operon
   3499..3520    -  protein_bind   CAP binding site: CAP binding activates transcription in the presence of cAMP. E. coli catabolite activator protein
   3533..3625    -  CDS            lacI (fragment): lac repressor; lacI; The lac repressor binds to the lac operator to inhibit transcription in E. coli. This inhibition can be relieved by adding lactose or isopropyl-β-D-thiogalactopyranoside (IPTG).
   3808..4396    -  rep_origin     ori: high-copy-number ColE1/pMB1/pBR322/pUC origin of replication
   4567..5427    -  CDS            AmpR: β-lactamase; bla; confers resistance to ampicillin, carbenicillin, and related antibiotics
   5428..5532    -  promoter       AmpR promoter: bla
   5627..5662    +  CDS            rop (fragment): Rop protein, which maintains plasmids at low copy number; rop
   5764..5863    +  misc_feature   bom (fragment): basis of mobility region from pBR322
   5869..21      -  CDS            lacZα (fragment) (across the origin): LacZα fragment of β-galactosidase; lacZ fragment
>Addgene plasmid #115110 | AT5G25930 X054_pECIA2 | addgene full sequence | sequence record 298832 | Addgene NGS Result
GTAAAACGACGGCCAGTGAATTAATTCGTTGCAGGACAGGATGTGGTGCCCGATGTGACTAGCTCTTTGC
TGCAGGCCGTCCTATCCTCTGGTTCCGATAAGAGACCCAGAACTCCGGCCCCCCACCGCCCACCGCCACC
CCCATACATATGTGGTACGCAAGTAAGAGTGCCTGCGCATGCCCCATGTGCCCCACCAAGAGCTTTGCAT
CCCATACAAGTCCCCAAAGTGGAGAACCGAACCAATTCTTCGCGGGCAGAACAAAAGCTTCTGCACACGT
CTCCACTCGAATTTGGAGCCGGCCGGCGTGTGCAAAAGAGGTGAATCGAACGAAAGACCCGTGTGTAAAG
CCGCGTTTCCAAAATGTATAAAACCGAGAGCATCTGGCCAATGTGCATCAGTTGTGGTCAGCAGCAAAAT
CAAGTGAATCATCTCAGTGCAACTAAAGGGGGGATCCGATCTCAATATGAAGTTATGCATATTACTGGCC
GTCGTGGCCTTTGTTGGCCTCTCGCTCGGGTCGCAGTTCAACGACCAGTCAACGCTTCTGAACCTGAAAC
GCGATCTCGGAGATCCACCGTCTCTCCGGCTGTGGAACAACACATCTTCACCGTGCAACTGGTCGGAGAT
CACTTGCACCGCCGGAAATGTCACCGGGATCAATTTCAAGAACCAGAACTTCACTGGGACAGTTCCAACG
ACGATATGCGATTTGTCGAATCTCAATTTCCTTGACTTATCGTTTAATTACTTCGCCGGCGAGTTTCCGA
CGGTTCTTTACAATTGCACGAAGCTTCAATATCTCGATCTCTCTCAGAACCTTCTCAACGGCTCACTTCC
CGTCGACATCGACCGTCTCTCACCGGAACTCGACTATCTCGACTTAGCTGCTAACGGATTCTCCGGCGAT
ATCCCTAAAAGTCTCGGACGGATCTCGAAGCTCAAGGTATTGAATCTGTACCAGAGCGAATACGACGGTA
CGTTTCCATCGGAGATCGGAGACTTATCGGAGCTTGAAGAACTTCGACTAGCGTTAAACGATAAGTTTAC
TCCGGCTAAGATTCCGATAGAGTTTGGGAAGTTGAAGAAACTCAAGTATATGTGGTTAGAGGAGATGAAT
TTGATCGGAGAAATCTCACCCGTTGTTTTCGAAAACATGACGGATCTTGAGCACGTTGACTTATCGGTCA
ATAACTTAACGGGTCGGATCCCAGATGTTTTATTCGGGTTGAAGAATCTCACCGAGTTTTATCTCTTCGC
TAATGGCTTAACCGGAGAAATCCCCAAATCAATTTCGGCGACGAACTTGGTATTTCTTGATCTCTCTGCT
AATAATTTAACCGGTTCGATTCCGGTATCAATCGGAAATCTAACGAAATTACAAGTGTTAAACCTCTTCA
ACAACAAGTTAACCGGAGAAATTCCACCGGTTATCGGAAAACTACCGGGATTGAAGGAGTTTAAAATCTT
CAACAACAAGTTAACCGGAGAAATACCTGCAGAGATTGGAGTTCATTCAAAGCTGGAGAGATTCGAAGTT
TCGGAGAATCAGTTAACCGGAAAGTTACCGGAAAATTTGTGCAAAGGTGGTAAACTTCAAGGAGTGGTTG
TGTACTCAAACAATCTTACCGGAGAAATCCCTGAGTCGCTCGGAGATTGTGGAACGCTCTTGACTGTTCA
GTTACAGAACAATGACTTCTCCGGCAAGTTTCCTTCTCGGATCTGGAATGCTTCAAGTATGTATAGTCTA
CAGGTGAGTAACAACTCATTCACCGGAGAGTTACCGGAGAATGTTGCTTGGAATATGTCGAGGATCGAGA
TTGATAACAATCGATTTTCCGGTGAGATTCCGAAGAAAATCGGTACTTGGTCTTCCTTAGTTGAGTTTAA
GGCGGGAAACAATCAGTTTTCTGGTGAGTTTCCGAAGGAATTGACTTCTCTTTCGAATCTCATATCGATC
TTTCTCGATGAGAATGATCTCACCGGTGAATTACCGGATGAGATCATCTCATGGAAGTCGTTGATAACGT
TAAGTTTATCCAAGAACAAGCTTTCCGGGGAAATTCCGAGAGCTTTAGGATTGTTGCCACGTCTGCTCAA
TCTTGATCTATCGGAGAATCAATTCTCCGGTGGAATCCCACCGGAGATTGGGAGCCTGAAGCTGACAACA
TTTAATGTGTCATCAAATAGACTCACTGGAGGAATACCAGAGCAACTTGATAATCTTGCTTACGAGAGAA
GTTTCTTGAACAACTCTCTGGAGGTGCTGTTCCAGGGACCAGGGAGCGACAAAACTCACACATGCCCACC
GTGCCCAGCACCTGAACTCCTGGGGGGACCGTCAGTCTTCCTCTTCCCCCCAAAACCCAAGGACACCCTC
ATGATCTCCCGGACCCCTGAGGTCACATGCGTGGTGGTGGACGTGAGCCACGAAGACCCTGAGGTCAAGT
TCAACTGGTACGTGGACGGCGTGGAGGTGCATAATGCCAAGACAAAGCCGCGGGAGGAGCAGTACAACAG
CACGTACCGTGTGGTCAGCGTCCTCACCGTCCTGCACCAGGACTGGCTGAATGGCAAGGAGTACAAGTGC
AAGGTCTCCAACAAAGCCCTCCCAGCCCCCATCGAGAAAACCATCTCCAAAGCCAAAGGGCAGCCCCGAG
AACCACAGGTGTACACCCTGCCCCCATCCCGGGAGGAGATGACCAAGAACCAGGTCAGCCTGACCTGCCT
GGTCAAAGGCTTCTATCCCAGCGACATCGCCGTGGAGTGGGAGAGCAATGGGCAGCCGGAGAACAACTAC
AAGACCACGCCTCCCGTGCTGGACTCCGACGGCTCCTTCTTCCTCTACAGCAAGCTCACCGTGGACAAGA
GCAGGTGGCAGCAGGGGAACGTCTTCTCATGCTCCGTGATGCATGAGGGTCTGCACAACCACTACACGCA
GAAGAGCCTCTCCCTGTCTCCGGGTAAATCTAGAGGGCCCTTCGAAGGTAAGCCTATCCCTAACCCTCTC
CTCGGTCTCGATTCTACGCGTACCGGTCATCATCACCATCACCATTGAGTTTAAACCCGCTGATCAGCCT
CGACTGTGCCTTCTAAGGCCTGAGCTCGCTGATCAGCCTCGATCGAGGATCCAGACATGATAAGATACAT
TGATGAGTTTGGACAAACCACAACTAGAATGCAGTGAAAAAAATGCTTTATTTGTGAAATTTGTGATGCT
ATTGCTTTATTTGTAACCATTATAAGCTGCAATAAACAAGTTAACAACAACAATTGCATTCATTTTATGT
TTCAGGTTCAGGGGGAGGTGTGGGAGGTTTTTTAAAGCAAGTAAAACCTCTACAAATGTGGTATGGCTGA
TTATGATCAGTCGACCTGCAGGCATGCAAGCTTGGCGTAATCATGGTCATAGCTGTTTCCTGTGTGAAAT
TGTTATCCGCTCACAATTCCACACAACATACGAGCCGGAAGCATAAAGTGTAAAGCCTGGGGTGCCTAAT
GAGTGAGCTAACTCACATTAATTGCGTTGCGCTCACTGCCCGCTTTCCAGTCGGGAAACCTGTCGTGCCA
GCTGCATTAATGAATCGGCCAACGCGCGGGGAGAGGCGGTTTGCGTATTGGGCGCTCTTCCGCTTCCTCG
CTCACTGACTCGCTGCGCTCGGTCGTTCGGCTGCGGCGAGCGGTATCAGCTCACTCAAAGGCGGTAATAC
GGTTATCCACAGAATCAGGGGATAACGCAGGAAAGAACATGTGAGCAAAAGGCCAGCAAAAGGCCAGGAA
CCGTAAAAAGGCCGCGTTGCTGGCGTTTTTCCATAGGCTCCGCCCCCCTGACGAGCATCACAAAAATCGA
CGCTCAAGTCAGAGGTGGCGAAACCCGACAGGACTATAAAGATACCAGGCGTTTCCCCCTGGAAGCTCCC
TCGTGCGCTCTCCTGTTCCGACCCTGCCGCTTACCGGATACCTGTCCGCCTTTCTCCCTTCGGGAAGCGT
GGCGCTTTCTCATAGCTCACGCTGTAGGTATCTCAGTTCGGTGTAGGTCGTTCGCTCCAAGCTGGGCTGT
GTGCACGAACCCCCCGTTCAGCCCGACCGCTGCGCCTTATCCGGTAACTATCGTCTTGAGTCCAACCCGG
TAAGACACGACTTATCGCCACTGGCAGCAGCCACTGGTAACAGGATTAGCAGAGCGAGGTATGTAGGCGG
TGCTACAGAGTTCTTGAAGTGGTGGCCTAACTACGGCTACACTAGAAGAACAGTATTTGGTATCTGCGCT
CTGCTGAAGCCAGTTACCTTCGGAAAAAGAGTTGGTAGCTCTTGATCCGGCAAACAAACCACCGCTGGTA
GCGGTGGTTTTTTTGTTTGCAAGCAGCAGATTACGCGCAGAAAAAAAGGATCTCAAGAAGATCCTTTGAT
CTTTTCTACGGGGTCTGACGCTCAGTGGAACGAAAACTCACGTTAAGGGATTTTGGTCATGAGATTATCA
AAAAGGATCTTCACCTAGATCCTTTTAAATTAAAAATGAAGTTTTAAATCAATCTAAAGTATATATGAGT
AAACTTGGTCTGACAGTTACCAATGCTTAATCAGTGAGGCACCTATCTCAGCGATCTGTCTATTTCGTTC
ATCCATAGTTGCCTGACTCCCCGTCGTGTAGATAACTACGATACGGGAGGGCTTACCATCTGGCCCCAGT
GCTGCAATGATACCGCGAGACCCACGCTCACCGGCTCCAGATTTATCAGCAATAAACCAGCCAGCCGGAA
GGGCCGAGCGCAGAAGTGGTCCTGCAACTTTATCCGCCTCCATCCAGTCTATTAATTGTTGCCGGGAAGC
TAGAGTAAGTAGTTCGCCAGTTAATAGTTTGCGCAACGTTGTTGCCATTGCTACAGGCATCGTGGTGTCA
CGCTCGTCGTTTGGTATGGCTTCATTCAGCTCCGGTTCCCAACGATCAAGGCGAGTTACATGATCCCCCA
TGTTGTGCAAAAAAGCGGTTAGCTCCTTCGGTCCTCCGATCGTTGTCAGAAGTAAGTTGGCCGCAGTGTT
ATCACTCATGGTTATGGCAGCACTGCATAATTCTCTTACTGTCATGCCATCCGTAAGATGCTTTTCTGTG
ACTGGTGAGTACTCAACCAAGTCATTCTGAGAATAGTGTATGCGGCGACCGAGTTGCTCTTGCCCGGCGT
CAATACGGGATAATACCGCGCCACATAGCAGAACTTTAAAAGTGCTCATCATTGGAAAACGTTCTTCGGG
GCGAAAACTCTCAAGGATCTTACCGCTGTTGAGATCCAGTTCGATGTAACCCACTCGTGCACCCAACTGA
TCTTCAGCATCTTTTACTTTCACCAGCGTTTCTGGGTGAGCAAAAACAGGAAGGCAAAATGCCGCAAAAA
AGGGAATAAGGGCGACACGGAAATGTTGAATACTCATACTCTTCCTTTTTCAATATTATTGAAGCATTTA
TCAGGGTTATTGTCTCATGAGCGGATACATATTTGAATGTATTTAGAAAAATAAACAAATAGGGGTTCCG
CGCACATTTCCCCGAAAAGTGCCACCTGACGTCTAAGAAACCATTATTATCATGACATTAACCTATAAAA
ATAGGCGTATCACGAGGCCCTTTCGTCTCGCGCGTTTCGGTGATGACGGTGAAAACCTCTGACACATGCA
GCTCCCGGAGACGGTCACAGCTTGTCTGTAAGCGGATGCCGGGAGCAGACAAGCCCGTCAGGGCGCGTCA
GCGGGTGTTGGCGGGTGTCGGGGCTGGCTTAACTATGCGGCATCAGAGCAGATTGTACTGAGAGTGCACC
ATATGCGGTGTGAAATACCGCACAGATGCGTAAGGAGAAAATACCGCATCAGGCGCCATTCGCCATTCAG
GCTGCGCAACTGTTGGGAAGGGCGATCGGTGCGGGCCTCTTCGCTATTACGCCAGCTGGCGAAAGGGGGA
TGTGCTGCAAGGCGATTAAGTTGGGTAACGCCAGGGTTTTCCCAGTCACGACGTT
